Addgene plasmid #223085: pCMV-T7-SpCas9(LWSSLY)-P2A-EGFP (RAS2997)
Purpose: pCMV and pT7 Human expression plasmid for SpCas9 enzyme with LWSSLY amino acids at positions 1135,1136,1218,1219,1335,T1337 with C-term BPNLS-P2A-EGFP
Depositing lab: Benjamin Kleinstiver. Depositing organization: Massachusetts General Hospital. Publication: Custom CRISPR-Cas9 PAM variants via scalable engineering and machine learning. Silverstein RA, Kim N, Kroell AS, Walton RT, Delano J, Butcher RM, Pacesa M, Smith BK, Christie KA, Ha LL, Meis RJ, Clark AB, Spinner AD, Lazzarotto CR, Li Y, Matsubara A, Urbina EO, Dahl GA, Correia BE, Marks DS, Tsai SQ, Pinello L, De Ravin SS, Liu Q, Kleinstiver BP. Nature. 2025 Apr 22. doi: 10.1038/s41586-025-09021-y. PubMed 40262634.
Backbone
  Vector backbone: pCMV-T7-SpCas9-P2A-EGFP (RTW3027)
  Backbone manufacturer: Benjamin Kleinstiver, Addgene plasmid #139987
  Vector type: Mammalian Expression, CRISPR
Growth in bacteria
  Bacterial resistance: Ampicillin, 100 μg/mL
  Growth temperature: 37°C
  Growth strain: DH5alpha
  Copy number: High Copy
Gene/Insert
  Gene/Insert name: human codon optimized nuclease SpCas9(LWSSLY)-P2A-EGFP (alt names: RAS2997; SpCas9(LWSSLY))
  Species: Synthetic
  Mutation: SpCas9(LWSSLY)=D1135L, S1136W, G1218S, E1219S, R1335L, T1337Y
  Promoter: CMV and T7
  Tag / fusion protein: BPNLS-3xFLAG-P2A-EGFP (C terminal on insert)
  Cloning method: Gibson Cloning
  Sequencing primers: 5′ oBK6928-CCAAGTCTCCACCCCATTGACG; 3′ oBK219-GGGAGTGGCACCTTCCAGGGTC
Terms and licenses: Academic/Nonprofit Terms; Industry Terms: Not Available to Industry
How to cite: pCMV-T7-SpCas9(LWSSLY)-P2A-EGFP (RAS2997) was a gift from Benjamin Kleinstiver (Addgene plasmid # 223085 ; http://n2t.net/addgene:223085 ; RRID:Addgene_223085)
