[The description below was written by a language model from this plasmid's Addgene catalogue record and pLannotate feature annotations shown in this document.]
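Description:
pCMV-T7-SpCas9(LWSSLY)-P2A-EGFP (RAS2997) is an 8,451-nt mammalian expression and CRISPR plasmid built by Gibson cloning on the pCMV-T7-SpCas9-P2A-EGFP (RTW3027) backbone. It is propagated in E. coli as a high-copy plasmid through a ColE1/pUC-type origin and selected with ampicillin via the β-lactamase gene and its native promoter. Small remnants of cloning-vector sequence (a bom fragment, lac promoter/operator and CAP site, lacI and SV40 promoter fragments, a partial multiple cloning site) are also annotated but have no stated role in the design.

The payload is a human codon-optimized Streptococcus pyogenes Cas9 nuclease carrying six substitutions (D1135L, S1136W, G1218S, E1219S, R1335L and T1337Y), which give the variant its LWSSLY name. The annotation software splits the Cas9 coding region into overlapping N- and C-terminal segments, but these form one continuous open reading frame. According to the record, the C terminus is fused to a bipartite nuclear localization signal and a 3xFLAG epitope, followed by a P2A self-cleaving peptide and EGFP. Cas9 and the fluorescent reporter are therefore translated from a single transcript but released as separate proteins, letting transfected cells be identified or sorted by green fluorescence. The BPNLS and P2A are not individually annotated in the feature table. Transcription in human cells is driven by the CMV immediate-early enhancer and promoter and terminated by the bGH polyadenylation signal. A T7 promoter placed just upstream of the coding sequence additionally allows in vitro transcription with T7 RNA polymerase. No guide RNA cassette is annotated, so the guide must be supplied separately. The plasmid comes from work on engineering SpCas9 variants with customized PAM preferences, and it serves to express this variant nuclease in human cells.
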