Features (pLannotate 1.2.2; 18 found; start..end, strand, type, name):
    252..840     -  rep_origin     ori: high-copy-number ColE1/pMB1/pBR322/pUC origin of replication
   1011..1871    -  CDS            AmpR: β-lactamase; bla; confers resistance to ampicillin, carbenicillin, and related antibiotics
   1872..1976    -  promoter       AmpR promoter: bla
   2047..2091    -  misc_feature   bom (fragment): basis of mobility region from pBR322
   2246..2625    +  enhancer       CMV enhancer: human cytomegalovirus immediate early enhancer
   2626..2829    +  promoter       CMV promoter: human cytomegalovirus (CMV) immediate early promoter
   2871..2889    +  promoter       T7 promoter: promoter for bacteriophage T7 RNA polymerase
   2903..4621    +  CDS            Cas9(N): N-terminal portion of Streptococcus pyogenes Cas9 (Zetsche et al., 2015)
   4508..7006    +  CDS            Cas9(C): C-terminal portion of Streptococcus pyogenes Cas9 (Zetsche et al., 2015)
   7094..7159    +  CDS            3xFLAG: three tandem FLAG® epitope tags, followed by an enterokinase cleavage site
   7235..7951    +  CDS            EGFP: EGFP is a basic (constitutively fluorescent) green fluorescent protein published in 1996, derived from Aequorea victoria. It is reported to be a rapidly-maturing weak dimer with moderate acid sensitivity.
   8006..8230    +  polyA_signal   bGH poly(A) signal: bovine growth hormone polyadenylation signal
   8234..8255    +  promoter       SV40 promoter (fragment): SV40 enhancer and early promoter
   8260..8276    +  misc_feature   MCS (fragment): pBluescript multiple cloning site
   8325..8341    -  protein_bind   lac operator: The lac repressor binds to the lac operator to inhibit transcription in E. coli. This inhibition can be relieved by adding lactose or isopropyl-β-D-thiogalactopyranoside (IPTG). lac repressor encoded by lacI
   8349..8379    -  promoter       lac promoter: promoter for the E. coli lac operon
   8394..8415    -  protein_bind   CAP binding site: CAP binding activates transcription in the presence of cAMP. E. coli catabolite activator protein
   8428..69      -  CDS            lacI (fragment) (across the origin): lac repressor; lacI; The lac repressor binds to the lac operator to inhibit transcription in E. coli. This inhibition can be relieved by adding lactose or isopropyl-β-D-thiogalactopyranoside (IPTG).
>Addgene plasmid #223085 | pCMV-T7-SpCas9(LWSSLY)-P2A-EGFP (RAS2997) | addgene full sequence | sequence record 447663 | Addgene NGS Result
AACCTGTCGTGCCAGCTGCATTAATGAATCGGCCAACGCGCGGGGAGAGGCGGTTTGCGTATTGGGCGCT
CTTCCGCTTCCTCGCTCACTGACTCGCTGCGCTCGGTCGTTCGGCTGCGGCGAGCGGTATCAGCTCACTC
AAAGGCGGTAATACGGTTATCCACAGAATCAGGGGATAACGCAGGAAAGAACATGTGAGCAAAAGGCCAG
CAAAAGGCCAGGAACCGTAAAAAGGCCGCGTTGCTGGCGTTTTTCCATAGGCTCCGCCCCCCTGACGAGC
ATCACAAAAATCGACGCTCAAGTCAGAGGTGGCGAAACCCGACAGGACTATAAAGATACCAGGCGTTTCC
CCCTGGAAGCTCCCTCGTGCGCTCTCCTGTTCCGACCCTGCCGCTTACCGGATACCTGTCCGCCTTTCTC
CCTTCGGGAAGCGTGGCGCTTTCTCATAGCTCACGCTGTAGGTATCTCAGTTCGGTGTAGGTCGTTCGCT
CCAAGCTGGGCTGTGTGCACGAACCCCCCGTTCAGCCCGACCGCTGCGCCTTATCCGGTAACTATCGTCT
TGAGTCCAACCCGGTAAGACACGACTTATCGCCACTGGCAGCAGCCACTGGTAACAGGATTAGCAGAGCG
AGGTATGTAGGCGGTGCTACAGAGTTCTTGAAGTGGTGGCCTAACTACGGCTACACTAGAAGAACAGTAT
TTGGTATCTGCGCTCTGCTGAAGCCAGTTACCTTCGGAAAAAGAGTTGGTAGCTCTTGATCCGGCAAACA
AACCACCGCTGGTAGCGGTGGTTTTTTTGTTTGCAAGCAGCAGATTACGCGCAGAAAAAAAGGATCTCAA
GAAGATCCTTTGATCTTTTCTACGGGGTCTGACGCTCAGTGGAACGAAAACTCACGTTAAGGGATTTTGG
TCATGAGATTATCAAAAAGGATCTTCACCTAGATCCTTTTAAATTAAAAATGAAGTTTTAAATCAATCTA
AAGTATATATGAGTAAACTTGGTCTGACAGTTACCAATGCTTAATCAGTGAGGCACCTATCTCAGCGATC
TGTCTATTTCGTTCATCCATAGTTGCCTGACTCCCCGTCGTGTAGATAACTACGATACGGGAGGGCTTAC
CATCTGGCCCCAGTGCTGCAATGATACCGCGAGACCCACGCTCACCGGCTCCAGATTTATCAGCAATAAA
CCAGCCAGCCGGAAGGGCCGAGCGCAGAAGTGGTCCTGCAACTTTATCCGCCTCCATCCAGTCTATTAAT
TGTTGCCGGGAAGCTAGAGTAAGTAGTTCGCCAGTTAATAGTTTGCGCAACGTTGTTGCCATTGCTACAG
GCATCGTGGTGTCACGCTCGTCGTTTGGTATGGCTTCATTCAGCTCCGGTTCCCAACGATCAAGGCGAGT
TACATGATCCCCCATGTTGTGCAAAAAAGCGGTTAGCTCCTTCGGTCCTCCGATCGTTGTCAGAAGTAAG
TTGGCCGCAGTGTTATCACTCATGGTTATGGCAGCACTGCATAATTCTCTTACTGTCATGCCATCCGTAA
GATGCTTTTCTGTGACTGGTGAGTACTCAACCAAGTCATTCTGAGAATAGTGTATGCGGCGACCGAGTTG
CTCTTGCCCGGCGTCAATACGGGATAATACCGCGCCACATAGCAGAACTTTAAAAGTGCTCATCATTGGA
AAACGTTCTTCGGGGCGAAAACTCTCAAGGATCTTACCGCTGTTGAGATCCAGTTCGATGTAACCCACTC
GTGCACCCAACTGATCTTCAGCATCTTTTACTTTCACCAGCGTTTCTGGGTGAGCAAAAACAGGAAGGCA
AAATGCCGCAAAAAAGGGAATAAGGGCGACACGGAAATGTTGAATACTCATACTCTTCCTTTTTCAATAT
TATTGAAGCATTTATCAGGGTTATTGTCTCATGAGCGGATACATATTTGAATGTATTTAGAAAAATAAAC
AAATAGGGGTTCCGCGCACATTTCCCCGAAAAGTGCCACCTGACGTCGACGGATCGGGAGATCGATCTCC
CGATCCCCTAGGGTCGACTCTCAGTACAATCTGCTCTGATGCCGCATAGTTAAGCCAGTATCTGCTCCCT
GCTTGTGTGTTGGAGGTCGCTGAGTAGTGCGCGAGCAAAATTTAAGCTACAACAAGGCAAGGCTTGACCG
ACAATTGCATGAAGAATCTGCTTAGGGTTAGGCGTTTTGCGCTGCTTCGCGATGTACGGGCCAGATATAC
GCGTTGACATTGATTATTGACTAGTTATTAATAGTAATCAATTACGGGGTCATTAGTTCATAGCCCATAT
ATGGAGTTCCGCGTTACATAACTTACGGTAAATGGCCCGCCTGGCTGACCGCCCAACGACCCCCGCCCAT
TGACGTCAATAATGACGTATGTTCCCATAGTAACGCCAATAGGGACTTTCCATTGACGTCAATGGGTGGA
GTATTTACGGTAAACTGCCCACTTGGCAGTACATCAAGTGTATCATATGCCAAGTACGCCCCCTATTGAC
GTCAATGACGGTAAATGGCCCGCCTGGCATTATGCCCAGTACATGACCTTATGGGACTTTCCTACTTGGC
AGTACATCTACGTATTAGTCATCGCTATTACCATGGTGATGCGGTTTTGGCAGTACATCAATGGGCGTGG
ATAGCGGTTTGACTCACGGGGATTTCCAAGTCTCCACCCCATTGACGTCAATGGGAGTTTGTTTTGGCAC
CAAAATCAACGGGACTTTCCAAAATGTCGTAACAACTCCGCCCCATTGACGCAAATGGGCGGTAGGCGTG
TACGGTGGGAGGTCTATATAAGCAGAGCTGGTTTAGTGAACCGTCAGATCCGCTAGAGATCCGCGGCCGC
TAATACGACTCACTATAGGGAGAGCCGCCACCATGGACAAGAAGTACAGCATCGGCCTGGACATCGGCAC
CAACTCTGTGGGCTGGGCCGTGATCACCGACGAGTACAAGGTGCCCAGCAAGAAATTCAAGGTGCTGGGC
AACACCGACCGGCACAGCATCAAGAAGAACCTGATCGGAGCCCTGCTGTTCGACAGCGGCGAAACAGCCG
AGGCCACCCGGCTGAAGAGAACCGCCAGAAGAAGATACACCAGACGGAAGAACCGGATCTGCTATCTGCA
AGAGATCTTCAGCAACGAGATGGCCAAGGTGGACGACAGCTTCTTCCACAGACTGGAAGAGTCCTTCCTG
GTGGAAGAGGATAAGAAGCACGAGCGGCACCCCATCTTCGGCAACATCGTGGACGAGGTGGCCTACCACG
AGAAGTACCCCACCATCTACCACCTGAGAAAGAAACTGGTGGACAGCACCGACAAGGCCGACCTGCGGCT
GATCTATCTGGCCCTGGCCCACATGATCAAGTTCCGGGGCCACTTCCTGATCGAGGGCGACCTGAACCCC
GACAACAGCGACGTGGACAAGCTGTTCATCCAGCTGGTGCAGACCTACAACCAGCTGTTCGAGGAAAACC
CCATCAACGCCAGCGGCGTGGACGCCAAGGCCATCCTGTCTGCCAGACTGAGCAAGAGCAGACGGCTGGA
AAATCTGATCGCCCAGCTGCCCGGCGAGAAGAAGAATGGCCTGTTCGGAAACCTGATTGCCCTGAGCCTG
GGCCTGACCCCCAACTTCAAGAGCAACTTCGACCTGGCCGAGGATGCCAAACTGCAGCTGAGCAAGGACA
CCTACGACGACGACCTGGACAACCTGCTGGCCCAGATCGGCGACCAGTACGCCGACCTGTTTCTGGCCGC
CAAGAACCTGTCCGACGCCATCCTGCTGAGCGACATCCTGAGAGTGAACACCGAGATCACCAAGGCCCCC
CTGAGCGCCTCTATGATCAAGAGATACGACGAGCACCACCAGGACCTGACCCTGCTGAAAGCTCTCGTGC
GGCAGCAGCTGCCTGAGAAGTACAAAGAGATTTTCTTCGACCAGAGCAAGAACGGCTACGCCGGCTACAT
TGACGGCGGAGCCAGCCAGGAAGAGTTCTACAAGTTCATCAAGCCCATCCTGGAAAAGATGGACGGCACC
GAGGAACTGCTCGTGAAGCTGAACAGAGAGGACCTGCTGCGGAAGCAGCGGACCTTCGACAACGGCAGCA
TCCCCCACCAGATCCACCTGGGAGAGCTGCACGCCATTCTGCGGCGGCAGGAAGATTTTTACCCATTCCT
GAAGGACAACCGGGAAAAGATCGAGAAGATCCTGACCTTCCGCATCCCCTACTACGTGGGCCCTCTGGCC
AGGGGAAACAGCAGATTCGCCTGGATGACCAGAAAGAGCGAGGAAACCATCACCCCCTGGAACTTCGAGG
AAGTGGTGGACAAGGGCGCTTCCGCCCAGAGCTTCATCGAGCGGATGACCAACTTCGATAAGAACCTGCC
CAACGAGAAGGTGCTGCCCAAGCACAGCCTGCTGTACGAGTACTTCACCGTGTATAACGAGCTGACCAAA
GTGAAATACGTGACCGAGGGAATGAGAAAGCCCGCCTTCCTGAGCGGCGAGCAGAAAAAGGCCATCGTGG
ACCTGCTGTTCAAGACCAACCGGAAAGTGACCGTGAAGCAGCTGAAAGAGGACTACTTCAAGAAAATCGA
GTGCTTCGACTCCGTGGAAATCTCCGGCGTGGAAGATCGGTTCAACGCCTCCCTGGGCACATACCACGAT
CTGCTGAAAATTATCAAGGACAAGGACTTCCTGGACAATGAGGAAAACGAGGACATTCTGGAAGATATCG
TGCTGACCCTGACACTGTTTGAGGACAGAGAGATGATCGAGGAACGGCTGAAAACCTATGCCCACCTGTT
CGACGACAAAGTGATGAAGCAGCTGAAGCGGCGGAGATACACCGGCTGGGGCAGGCTGAGCCGGAAGCTG
ATCAACGGCATCCGGGACAAGCAGTCCGGCAAGACAATCCTGGATTTCCTGAAGTCCGACGGCTTCGCCA
ACAGAAACTTCATGCAGCTGATCCACGACGACAGCCTGACCTTTAAAGAGGACATCCAGAAAGCCCAGGT
GTCCGGCCAGGGCGATAGCCTGCACGAGCACATTGCCAATCTGGCCGGCAGCCCCGCCATTAAGAAGGGC
ATCCTGCAGACAGTGAAGGTGGTGGACGAGCTCGTGAAAGTGATGGGCCGGCACAAGCCCGAGAACATCG
TGATCGAAATGGCCAGAGAGAACCAGACCACCCAGAAGGGACAGAAGAACAGCCGCGAGAGAATGAAGCG
GATCGAAGAGGGCATCAAAGAGCTGGGCAGCCAGATCCTGAAAGAACACCCCGTGGAAAACACCCAGCTG
CAGAACGAGAAGCTGTACCTGTACTACCTGCAGAATGGGCGGGATATGTACGTGGACCAGGAACTGGACA
TCAACCGGCTGTCCGACTACGATGTGGACCATATCGTGCCTCAGAGCTTTCTGAAGGACGACTCCATCGA
CAACAAGGTGCTGACCAGAAGCGACAAGAACCGGGGCAAGAGCGACAACGTGCCCTCCGAAGAGGTCGTG
AAGAAGATGAAGAACTACTGGCGGCAGCTGCTGAACGCCAAGCTGATTACCCAGAGAAAGTTCGACAATC
TGACCAAGGCCGAGAGAGGCGGCCTGAGCGAACTGGATAAGGCCGGCTTCATCAAGAGACAGCTGGTGGA
AACCCGGCAGATCACAAAGCACGTGGCACAGATCCTGGACTCCCGGATGAACACTAAGTACGACGAGAAT
GACAAGCTGATCCGGGAAGTGAAAGTGATCACCCTGAAGTCCAAGCTGGTGTCCGATTTCCGGAAGGATT
TCCAGTTTTACAAAGTGCGCGAGATCAACAACTACCACCACGCCCACGACGCCTACCTGAACGCCGTCGT
GGGAACCGCCCTGATCAAAAAGTACCCTAAGCTGGAAAGCGAGTTCGTGTACGGCGACTACAAGGTGTAC
GACGTGCGGAAGATGATCGCCAAGAGCGAGCAGGAAATCGGCAAGGCTACCGCCAAGTACTTCTTCTACA
GCAACATCATGAACTTTTTCAAGACCGAGATTACCCTGGCCAACGGCGAGATCCGGAAGCGGCCTCTGAT
CGAGACAAACGGCGAAACCGGGGAGATCGTGTGGGATAAGGGCCGGGATTTTGCCACCGTGCGGAAAGTG
CTGAGCATGCCCCAAGTGAATATCGTGAAAAAGACCGAGGTGCAGACAGGCGGCTTCAGCAAAGAGTCTA
TCCTGCCCAAGAGGAACAGCGATAAGCTGATCGCCAGAAAGAAGGACTGGGACCCTAAGAAGTACGGCGG
CTTCCTGTGGCCCACCGTGGCCTATTCTGTGCTGGTGGTGGCCAAAGTGGAAAAGGGCAAGTCCAAGAAA
CTGAAGAGTGTGAAAGAGCTGCTGGGGATCACCATCATGGAAAGAAGCAGCTTCGAGAAGAATCCCATCG
ACTTTCTGGAAGCCAAGGGCTACAAAGAAGTGAAAAAGGACCTGATCATCAAGCTGCCTAAGTACTCCCT
GTTCGAGCTGGAAAACGGCCGGAAGAGAATGCTGGCCTCTGCCAGCAGCCTGCAGAAGGGAAACGAACTG
GCCCTGCCCTCCAAATATGTGAACTTCCTGTACCTGGCCAGCCACTATGAGAAGCTGAAGGGCTCCCCCG
AGGATAATGAGCAGAAACAGCTGTTTGTGGAACAGCACAAGCACTACCTGGACGAGATCATCGAGCAGAT
CAGCGAGTTCTCCAAGAGAGTGATCCTGGCCGACGCTAATCTGGACAAAGTGCTGTCCGCCTACAACAAG
CACCGGGATAAGCCCATCAGAGAGCAGGCCGAGAATATCATCCACCTGTTTACCCTGACCAATCTGGGAG
CCCCTGCCGCCTTCAAGTACTTTGACACCACCATCGACCGGAAGCTGTACTACAGCACCAAAGAGGTGCT
GGACGCCACCCTGATCCACCAGAGCATCACCGGCCTGTACGAGACACGGATCGACCTGTCTCAGCTGGGA
GGCGACGGATCCGGCGGAGGCGGAAGCGGGAAAAGAACCGCCGACGGCAGCGAATTCGAGCCCAAGAAGA
AGAGGAAAGTCTCGAGCGGAGGCGACTACAAAGACCATGACGGTGATTATAAAGATCATGACATCGATTA
CAAGGATGACGATGACAAGGGAGGCGGTGGAAGCGGCGCAACAAACTTCTCTCTGCTGAAACAAGCCGGA
GATGTCGAAGAGAATCCTGGACCGATGGTGAGCAAGGGCGAGGAGCTGTTCACCGGGGTGGTGCCCATCC
TGGTCGAGCTGGACGGCGACGTAAACGGCCACAAGTTCAGCGTGTCCGGCGAGGGCGAGGGCGATGCCAC
CTACGGCAAGCTGACCCTGAAGTTCATCTGCACCACCGGCAAGCTGCCCGTGCCCTGGCCCACCCTCGTG
ACCACCCTGACCTACGGCGTGCAGTGCTTCAGCCGCTACCCCGACCACATGAAGCAGCACGACTTCTTCA
AGTCCGCCATGCCCGAAGGCTACGTCCAGGAGCGCACCATCTTCTTCAAGGACGACGGCAACTACAAGAC
CCGCGCCGAGGTGAAGTTCGAGGGCGACACCCTGGTGAACCGCATCGAGCTGAAGGGCATCGACTTCAAG
GAGGACGGCAACATCCTGGGGCACAAGCTGGAGTACAACTACAACAGCCACAACGTCTATATCATGGCCG
ACAAGCAGAAGAACGGCATCAAGGTGAACTTCAAGATCCGCCACAACATCGAGGACGGCAGCGTGCAGCT
CGCCGACCACTACCAGCAGAACACCCCCATCGGCGACGGCCCCGTGCTGCTGCCCGACAACCACTACCTG
AGCACCCAGTCCGCCCTGAGCAAAGACCCCAACGAGAAGCGCGATCACATGGTCCTGCTGGAGTTCGTGA
CCGCCGCCGGGATCACTCTCGGCATGGACGAGCTGTACAAGTGACCGGTCATCATCACCATCACCATTGA
GTTTAAACCCGCTGATCAGCCTCGACTGTGCCTTCTAGTTGCCAGCCATCTGTTGTTTGCCCCTCCCCCG
TGCCTTCCTTGACCCTGGAAGGTGCCACTCCCACTGTCCTTTCCTAATAAAATGAGGAAATTGCATCGCA
TTGTCTGAGTAGGTGTCATTCTATTCTGGGGGGTGGGGTGGGGCAGGACAGCAAGGGGGAGGATTGGGAA
GACAATAGCAGGCATGCTGGGGATGCGGTGGGCTCTATGGCTTCTGAGGCGGAAAGAACCAGCTGGGGCT
CGATACCGTCGACCTCTAGCTAGAGCTTGGCGTAATCATGGTCATAGCTGTTTCCTGTGTGAAATTGTTA
TCCGCTCACAATTCCACACAACATACGAGCCGGAAGCATAAAGTGTAAAGCCTAGGGTGCCTAATGAGTG
AGCTAACTCACATTAATTGCGTTGCGCTCACTGCCCGCTTTCCAGTCGGGA
